Addgene plasmid #148258: pnEA-NpM-Dm4E-T_9-44-K12ER19E-GB1_AA
Purpose: Bacterial Expression of Dm4E-T_9-44-K12ER19E
Depositing lab: Elisa Izaurralde. Depositing organization: Max Planck Institute for Developmental Biology. Publication: Molecular architecture of 4E-BP translational inhibitors bound to eIF4E. Peter D, Igreja C, Weber R, Wohlbold L, Weiler C, Ebertsch L, Weichenrieder O, Izaurralde E. Mol Cell. 2015 Mar 19;57(6):1074-87. doi: 10.1016/j.molcel.2015.01.017. Epub 2015 Feb 19. PubMed 25702871.
Backbone
  Vector backbone: Unknown
  Vector type: Bacterial Expression
Growth in bacteria
  Bacterial resistance: Ampicillin, 100 μg/mL
  Growth temperature: 37°C
  Growth strain: DH5alpha
  Copy number: Low Copy
Gene/Insert
  Gene/Insert name: Dm4E-T_9-44-K12ER19E (alt name: 4E-T)
  Species: D. melanogaster (fly)
  Entrez Gene: 4E-T (a.k.a. Dmel_CG32016, CG11097, CG11232, CG32016, Dm4E-T, Dmel\CG32016)
  Cloning method: Unknown
Terms and licenses: Academic/Nonprofit Terms; Industry Terms: Not Available to Industry
Depositor comments: ORF extracted from CG32016 isoform C. NCBI:NM_166798.1, one variation L127S annotated as EST. Plasmids from this collection were made available to the research community and donated after the lab closed. Please note that the sequence provided by the depositing laboratory may be theoretical/predicted or based on Sanger sequencing results. There may be discrepancies between sequencing results obtained by Addgene and the depositor sequence. If an Addgene verified sequence is not available, please contact before placing your order to request that our lab fully sequence the plasmid.
How to cite: pnEA-NpM-Dm4E-T_9-44-K12ER19E-GB1_AA was a gift from Elisa Izaurralde (Addgene plasmid # 148258 ; http://n2t.net/addgene:148258 ; RRID:Addgene_148258)
