[The description below was written by a language model from this plasmid's Addgene catalogue record and pLannotate feature annotations shown in this document.]
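Description:
pnEA-NpM-Dm4E-T_9-44-K12ER19E-GB1_AA is a 7,035 nt bacterial expression plasmid for producing a short fragment of Drosophila melanogaster 4E-T, an eIF4E-binding protein, in E. coli. The catalogue lists the backbone as unknown, but the annotated features show a pBR322/pET-like architecture. It has a ColE1/pMB1-type origin together with the bom mobility region and the rop gene, which is consistent with the recorded low copy number. Ampicillin selection comes from β-lactamase under its own promoter. Several tetracycline-resistance fragments and a tet promoter flank the expression region. These appear to be non-functional remnants of the parental vector, interrupted by the inserted cassettes.

Expression is driven by a T7 promoter with an adjacent lac operator and the T7 gene 10 ribosome binding site. A plasmid-borne lacI gene supplies repressor, so transcription should be IPTG-inducible in a host that provides T7 RNA polymerase. The open reading frame begins with a cytosolic maltose binding protein lacking its signal sequence. This is followed by the 4E-T segment, which the name gives as residues 9–44 with K12E and R19E substitutions. A C-terminal GB1 domain from streptococcal protein G comes next, and then a short stretch annotated as a SET1 solubility-tag fragment, before the T7 terminator. MBP and GB1 are standard solubility-enhancing partners, and MBP can also serve as an affinity handle, which helps when expressing small peptides of this kind. Depositor notes say the ORF derives from CG32016 isoform C. The associated work concerns the structure of 4E-BP translational inhibitors bound to eIF4E, so the mutant peptide was probably used in binding or structural studies, although the record does not state the specific effect of the substitutions.
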