Features (pLannotate 1.2.2; 21 found; start..end, strand, type, name):
    104..208     +  promoter       AmpR promoter: bla
    209..1069    +  CDS            AmpR: β-lactamase; bla; confers resistance to ampicillin, carbenicillin, and related antibiotics
   1240..1828    +  rep_origin     ori: high-copy-number ColE1/pMB1/pBR322/pUC origin of replication
   2014..2156    -  misc_feature   bom: basis of mobility region from pBR322
   2258..2449    -  CDS            rop: Rop protein, which maintains plasmids at low copy number; rop
   2466..2846    +  CDS            YPB1_ECOLX: Protein predicted: Swiss-Prot protein existence level 4. From Escherichia coli.
   3088..3712    -  CDS            TcR (fragment): tetracycline efflux protein; tet; confers resistance to tetracycline
   3727..3748    -  protein_bind   CAP binding site: CAP binding activates transcription in the presence of cAMP. E. coli catabolite activator protein
   3761..4843    -  CDS            lacI: lac repressor; lacI; The lac repressor binds to the lac operator to inhibit transcription in E. coli. This inhibition can be relieved by adding lactose or isopropyl-β-D-thiogalactopyranoside (IPTG).
   4844..4921    -  promoter       lacI promoter: lacI
   4929..5208    -  CDS            TcR (fragment): tetracycline efflux protein; tet; confers resistance to tetracycline
   5230..5248    +  promoter       T7 promoter: promoter for bacteriophage T7 RNA polymerase
   5249..5273    +  protein_bind   lac operator: The lac repressor binds to the lac operator to inhibit transcription in E. coli. This inhibition can be relieved by adding lactose or isopropyl-β-D-thiogalactopyranoside (IPTG). lac repressor encoded by lacI
   5288..5310    +  RBS            RBS: efficient ribosome binding site from bacteriophage T7 gene 10 (Olins and Rangwala, 1989)
   5321..6417    +  CDS            MBP (fragment): maltose binding protein from E. coli; malE (mutated); This version of the gene does not encode a signal sequence, so MBP will remain in the cytosol.
   6463..6570    +  CDS            4E-T (fragment): 4ET_DROME - Experimental evidence at protein level: Swiss-Prot protein existence level 1. eIF4E1-binding protein that regulates translation and stability of mRNAs in processing bodies (P-bodies) (By similarity). Probably plays a role in P-bodies to coordinate the storage of translationally inactive mRNAs in the cytoplasm and prevent their degradation (By similarity). Acts as a binding platform for multiple RNA-binding proteins. Required for the formation of P-bodies (By similarity). From Drosophila melanogaster (Fruit fly).
   6583..6740    +  CDS            GB1 (fragment): B1 domain of Streptococcal protein G effective as a solubilizing fusion partner (Cheng and Patel, 2004)
   6745..6768    +  CDS            SET1 (fragment): solubility-enhancement tag derived from T7 phage gene 10B
   6776..6823    +  terminator     T7 terminator: transcription terminator for bacteriophage T7 RNA polymerase
   6846..6950    -  CDS            TcR (fragment): tetracycline efflux protein; tet; confers resistance to tetracycline
   6998..7026    -  promoter       tet promoter: E. coli promoter for tetracycline efflux protein gene
>Addgene plasmid #148258 | pnEA-NpM-Dm4E-T_9-44-K12ER19E-GB1_AA | depositor full sequence | sequence record 290706 | Full Sequence
TTCTTGAAGACGAAAGGGCCTCGTGATACGCCTATTTTTATAGGTTAATGTCATGATAATAATGGTTTCT
TAGACGTCAGGTGGCACTTTTCGGGGAAATGTGCGCGGAACCCCTATTTGTTTATTTTTCTAAATACATT
CAAATATGTATCCGCTCATGAGACAATAACCCTGATAAATGCTTCAATAATATTGAAAAAGGAAGAGTAT
GAGTATTCAACATTTCCGTGTCGCCCTTATTCCCTTTTTTGCGGCATTTTGCCTTCCTGTTTTTGCTCAC
CCAGAAACGCTGGTGAAAGTAAAAGATGCTGAAGATCAGTTGGGTGCACGAGTGGGTTACATCGAACTGG
ATCTCAACAGCGGTAAGATCCTTGAGAGTTTTCGCCCCGAAGAACGTTTTCCAATGATGAGCACTTTTAA
AGTTCTGCTATGTGGCGCGGTATTATCCCGTGTTGACGCCGGGCAAGAGCAACTCGGTCGCCGCATACAC
TATTCTCAGAATGACTTGGTTGAGTACTCACCAGTCACAGAAAAGCATCTTACGGATGGCATGACAGTAA
GAGAATTATGCAGTGCTGCCATAACCATGAGTGATAACACTGCGGCCAACTTACTTCTGACAACGATCGG
AGGACCGAAGGAGCTAACCGCTTTTTTGCACAACATGGGGGATCATGTAACTCGCCTTGATCGTTGGGAA
CCGGAGCTGAATGAAGCCATACCAAACGACGAGCGTGACACCACGATGCCTGCAGCAATGGCAACAACGT
TGCGCAAACTATTAACTGGCGAACTACTTACTCTAGCTTCCCGGCAACAATTAATAGACTGGATGGAGGC
GGATAAAGTTGCAGGACCACTTCTGCGCTCGGCCCTTCCGGCTGGCTGGTTTATTGCTGATAAATCTGGA
GCCGGTGAGCGTGGGTCTCGCGGTATCATTGCAGCACTGGGGCCAGATGGTAAGCCCTCCCGTATCGTAG
TTATCTACACGACGGGGAGTCAGGCAACTATGGATGAACGAAATAGACAGATCGCTGAGATAGGTGCCTC
ACTGATTAAGCATTGGTAACTGTCAGACCAAGTTTACTCATATATACTTTAGATTGATTTAAAACTTCAT
TTTTAATTTAAAAGGATCTAGGTGAAGATCCTTTTTGATAATCTCATGACCAAAATCCCTTAACGTGAGT
TTTCGTTCCACTGAGCGTCAGACCCCGTAGAAAAGATCAAAGGATCTTCTTGAGATCCTTTTTTTCTGCG
CGTAATCTGCTGCTTGCAAACAAAAAAACCACCGCTACCAGCGGTGGTTTGTTTGCCGGATCAAGAGCTA
CCAACTCTTTTTCCGAAGGTAACTGGCTTCAGCAGAGCGCAGATACCAAATACTGTCCTTCTAGTGTAGC
CGTAGTTAGGCCACCACTTCAAGAACTCTGTAGCACCGCCTACATACCTCGCTCTGCTAATCCTGTTACC
AGTGGCTGCTGCCAGTGGCGATAAGTCGTGTCTTACCGGGTTGGACTCAAGACGATAGTTACCGGATAAG
GCGCAGCGGTCGGGCTGAACGGGGGGTTCGTGCACACAGCCCAGCTTGGAGCGAACGACCTACACCGAAC
TGAGATACCTACAGCGTGAGCTATGAGAAAGCGCCACGCTTCCCGAAGGGAGAAAGGCGGACAGGTATCC
GGTAAGCGGCAGGGTCGGAACAGGAGAGCGCACGAGGGAGCTTCCAGGGGGAAACGCCTGGTATCTTTAT
AGTCCTGTCGGGTTTCGCCACCTCTGACTTGAGCGTCGATTTTTGTGATGCTCGTCAGGGGGGCGGAGCC
TATGGAAAAACGCCAGCAACGCGGCCTTTTTACGGTTCCTGGCCTTTTGCTGGCCTTTTGCTCACATGTT
CTTTCCTGCGTTATCCCCTGATTCTGTGGATAACCGTATTACCGCCTTTGAGTGAGCTGATACCGCTCGC
CGCAGCCGAACGACCGAGCGCAGCGAGTCAGTGAGCGAGGAAGCGGAAGAGCGCCTGATGCGGTATTTTC
TCCTTACGCATCTGTGCGGTATTTCACACCGCATATATGGTGCACTCTCAGTACAATCTGCTCTGATGCC
GCATAGTTAAGCCAGTATACACTCCGCTATCGCTACGTGACTGGGTCATGGCTGCGCCCCGACACCCGCC
AACACCCGCTGACGCGCCCTGACGGGCTTGTCTGCTCCCGGCATCCGCTTACAGACAAGCTGTGACCGTC
TCCGGGAGCTGCATGTGTCAGAGGTTTTCACCGTCATCACCGAAACGCGCGAGGCAGCTGCGGTAAAGCT
CATCAGCGTGGTCGTGAAGCGATTCACAGATGTCTGCCTGTTCATCCGCGTCCAGCTCGTTGAGTTTCTC
CAGAAGCGTTAATGTCTGGCTTCTGATAAAGCGGGCCATGTTAAGGGCGGTTTTTTCCTGTTTGGTCACT
GATGCCTCCGTGTAAGGGGGATTTCTGTTCATGGGGGTAATGATACCGATGAAACGAGAGAGGATGCTCA
CGATACGGGTTACTGATGATGAACATGCCCGGTTACTGGAACGTTGTGAGGGTAAACAACTGGCGGTATG
GATGCGGCGGGACCAGAGAAAAATCACTCAGGGTCAATGCCAGCGCTTCGTTAATACAGATGTAGGTGTT
CCACAGGGTAGCCAGCAGCATCCTGCGATGCAGATCCGGAACATAATGGTGCAGGGCGCTGACTTCCGCG
TTTCCAGACTTTACGAAACACGGAAACCGAAGACCATTCATGTTGTTGCTCAGGTCGCAGACGTTTTGCA
GCAGCAGTCGCTTCACGTTCGCTCGCGTATCGGTGATTCATTCTGCTAACCAGTAAGGCAACCCCGCCAG
CCTAGCCGGGTCCTCAACGACAGGAGCACGATCATGCGCACCCGTGGCCAGGACCCAACGCTGCCCGAGA
TGCGCCGCGTGCGGCTGCTGGAGATGGCGGACGCGATGGATATGTTCTGCCAAGGGTTGGTTTGCGCATT
CACAGTTCTCCGCAAGAATTGATTGGCTCCAATTCTTGGAGTGGTGAATCCGTTAGCGAGGTGCCGCCGG
CTTCCATTCAGGTCGAGGTGGCCCGGCTCCATGCACCGCGACGCAACGCGGGGAGGCAGACAAGGTATAG
GGCGGCGCCTACAATCCATGCCAACCCGTTCCATGTGCTCGCCGAGGCGGCATAAATCGCCGTGACGATC
AGCGGTCCAGTGATCGAAGTTAGGCTGGTAAGAGCCGCGAGCGATCCTTGAAGCTGTCCCTGATGGTCGT
CATCTACCTGCCTGGACAGCATGGCCTGCAACGCGGGCATCCCGATGCCGCCGGAAGCGAGAAGAATCAT
AATGGGGAAGGCCATCCAGCCTCGCGTCGCGAACGCCAGCAAGACGTAGCCCAGCGCGTCGGCCGCCATG
CCGGCGATAATGGCCTGCTTCTCGCCGAAACGTTTGGTGGCGGGACCAGTGACGAAGGCTTGAGCGAGGG
CGTGCAAGATTCCGAATACCGCAAGCGACAGGCCGATCATCGTCGCGCTCCAGCGAAAGCGGTCCTCGCC
GAAAATGACCCAGAGCGCTGCCGGCACCTGTCCTACGAGTTGCATGATAAAGAAGACAGTCATAAGTGCG
GCGACGATAGTCATGCCCCGCGCCCACCGGAAGGAGCTGACTGGGTTGAAGGCTCTCAAGGGCATCGGTC
GAGATCCCGGTGCCTAATGAGTGAGCTAACTTACATTAATTGCGTTGCGCTCACTGCCCGCTTTCCAGTC
GGGAAACCTGTCGTGCCAGCTGCATTAATGAATCGGCCAACGCGCGGGGAGAGGCGGTTTGCGTATTGGG
CGCCAGGGTGGTTTTTCTTTTCACCAGTGAGACGGGCAACAGCTGATTGCCCTTCACCGCCTGGCCCTGA
GAGAGTTGCAGCAAGCGGTCCACGCTGGTTTGCCCCAGCAGGCGAAAATCCTGTTTGATGGTGGTTAACG
GCGGGATATAACATGAGCTGTCTTCGGTATCGTCGTATCCCACTACCGAGATATCCGCACCAACGCGCAG
CCCGGACTCGGTAATGGCGCGCATTGCGCCCAGCGCCATCTGATCGTTGGCAACCAGCATCGCAGTGGGA
ACGATGCCCTCATTCAGCATTTGCATGGTTTGTTGAAAACCGGACATGGCACTCCAGTCGCCTTCCCGTT
CCGCTATCGGCTGAATTTGATTGCGAGTGAGATATTTATGCCAGCCAGCCAGACGCAGACGCGCCGAGAC
AGAACTTAATGGGCCCGCTAACAGCGCGATTTGCTGGTGACCCAATGCGACCAGATGCTCCACGCCCAGT
CGCGTACCGTCTTCATGGGAGAAAATAATACTGTTGATGGGTGTCTGGTCAGAGACATCAAGAAATAACG
CCGGAACATTAGTGCAGGCAGCTTCCACAGCAATGGCATCCTGGTCATCCAGCGGATAGTTAATGATCAG
CCCACTGACGCGTTGCGCGAGAAGATTGTGCACCGCCGCTTTACAGGCTTCGACGCCGCTTCGTTCTACC
ATCGACACCACCACGCTGGCACCCAGTTGATCGGCGCGAGATTTAATCGCCGCGACAATTTGCGACGGCG
CGTGCAGGGCCAGACTGGAGGTGGCAACGCCAATCAGCAACGACTGTTTGCCCGCCAGTTGTTGTGCCAC
GCGGTTGGGAATGTAATTCAGCTCCGCCATCGCCGCTTCCACTTTTTCCCGCGTTTTCGCAGAAACGTGG
CTGGCCTGGTTCACCACGCGGGAAACGGTCTGATAAGAGACACCGGCATACTCTGCGACATCGTATAACG
TTACTGGTTTCACATTCACCACCCTGAATTGACTCTCTTCCGGGCGCTATCATGCCATACCGCGAAAGGT
TTTGCGCCATTCGATGGTGTCCGGGATCTCGACGCTCTCCCTTATGCGACTCCTGCATTAGGAAGCAGCC
CAGTAGTAGGTTGAGGCCGTTGAGCACCGCCGCCGCAAGGAATGGTGCATGCAAGGAGATGGCGCCCAAC
AGTCCCCCGGCCACGGGGCCTGCCACCATACCCACGCCGAAACAAGCGCTCATGAGCCCGAAGTGGCGAG
CCCGATCTTCCCCATCGGTGATGTCGGCGATATAGGCGCCAGCAACCGCACCTGTGGCGCCGGTGATGCC
GGCCACGATGCGTCCGGCGTAGAGGATCGAGATCTCGATCCCGCGAAATTAATACGACTCACTATAGGGG
AATTGTGAGCGGATAACAATTCCCCACTAGTAATAATTTTGTTTAACTTTAAGAAGGAGATATACCATGG
AAACTGAAGAAGGTAAACTGGTAATCTGGATTAACGGCGATAAAGGCTATAACGGTCTCGCTGAAGTCGG
TAAGAAATTCGAGAAAGATACCGGAATTAAAGTCACCGTTGAGCATCCGGATAAACTGGAAGAGAAATTC
CCACAGGTTGCGGCAACTGGCGATGGCCCTGACATTATCTTCTGGGCACACGACCGCTTTGGTGGCTACG
CTCAATCTGGCCTGTTGGCTGAAATCACCCCGGACAAAGCGTTCCAGGACAAGCTGTATCCGTTTACCTG
GGATGCCGTACGTTACAACGGCAAGCTGATTGCTTACCCGATCGCTGTTGAAGCGTTATCGCTGATTTAT
AACAAAGACCTGCTGCCGAACCCGCCAAAAACCTGGGAAGAGATCCCGGCGCTGGATAAAGAACTGAAAG
CGAAAGGTAAGAGCGCCCTGATGTTCAACCTGCAAGAACCGTACTTCACCTGGCCGCTGATTGCTGCTGA
CGGGGGTTATGCGTTCAAGTATGAAAACGGCAAGTACGACATTAAAGACGTGGGCGTGGATAACGCTGGC
GCGAAAGCGGGTCTGACCTTCCTGGTTGACCTGATTAAAAACAAACACATGAATGCAGACACCGATTACT
CCATCGCAGAAGCTGCCTTTAATAAAGGCGAAACAGCGATGACCATCAACGGCCCGTGGGCATGGTCCAA
CATCGACACCAGCAAAGTGAATTATGGTGTAACGGTACTGCCGACCTTCAAGGGTCAACCATCCAAACCG
TTCGTTGGCGTGCTGAGCGCAGGTATTAACGCCGCCAGTCCGAACAAAGAGCTGGCAAAAGAGTTCCTCG
AAAACTATCTGCTGACTGATGAAGGTCTGGAAGCGGTTAATAAAGACAAACCGCTGGGTGCCGTAGCGCT
GAAGTCTTACGAGGAAGAGTTGGCGAAAGATCCACGTATTGCCGCCACGATGGAAAACGCCCAGAAAGGT
GAAATCATGCCGAACATCCCGCAGATGTCCGCTTTCTGGTATGCCGTGCGTACTGCGGTGATCAACGCCG
CCAGCGGTCGTCAGACTGTCGATGAAGCCCTTAAAGACGCGCAGACTGGTACCGGCAGCGGCCTGGAAGT
TCTGTTCCAGGGGCCCCATATGAGGTACTCGGAGGTAGACCTGTTAGCTCTAGAGTATGAAGGTAAAAGT
CGACAGCGCCCGCAATGTTCAACACGACTTGAATTGCAGACGCTAGGTTTTTGGAAAATTGCTAGCATGC
AGTACAAACTTATCCTGAACGGTAAAACCCTGAAAGGTGAAACCACCACCGAAGCTGTTGACGCTGCTAC
CGCGGAAAAAGTTTTCAAACAGTACGCTAACGACAACGGTGTTGACGGTGAATGGACCTACGACGACGCT
ACCAAAACCTACACCGTAACGGAATGAGTTGGCTGCTGCCACCGCTGAGCAATAACTAGCATAACCCCTT
GGGGCCTCTAAACGGGTCTTGAGGGGTTTTTTGCTGAAAGGAGGAACTATATCCGGATATCCCGCAAGAG
GCCCGGCAGTACCGGCATAACCAAGCCTATGCCTACAGCATCCAGGGTGACGGTGCCGAGGATGACGATG
AGCGCATTGTTAGATTTCATACACGGTGCCTGACTGCGTTAGCAATTTAACTGTGATAAACTACCGCATT
AAAGCTTATCGATGATAAGCTGTCAAACATGAGAA
